>Addgene plasmid #191223 | pLD-puro-Cc-IFIT5_K197R-VA | addgene full sequence | sequence record 467902 | Addgene NGS Result
AGGAGCTTTGTTCCTTGGGTTCTTGGGAGCAGCAGGAAGCACTATGGGCGCAGCGTCAATGACGCTGACG
GTACAGGCCAGACAATTATTGTCTGGTATAGTGCAGCAGCAGAACAATTTGCTGAGGGCTATTGAGGCGC
AACAGCATCTGTTGCAACTCACAGTCTGGGGCATCAAGCAGCTCCAGGCAAGAATCCTGGCTGTGGAAAG
ATACCTAAAGGATCAACAGCTCCTGGGGATTTGGGGTTGCTCTGGAAAACTCATTTGCACCACTGCTGTG
CCTTGGAATGCTAGTTGGAGTAATAAATCTCTGGAACAGATTTGGAATCACACGACCTGGATGGAGTGGG
ACAGAGAAATTAACAATTACACAAGCTTAATACACTCCTTAATTGAAGAATCGCAAAACCAGCAAGAAAA
GAATGAACAAGAATTATTGGAATTAGATAAATGGGCAAGTTTGTGGAATTGGTTTAACATAACAAATTGG
CTGTGGTATATAAAATTATTCATAATGATAGTAGGAGGCTTGGTAGGTTTAAGAATAGTTTTTGCTGTAC
TTTCTATAGTGAATAGAGTTAGGCAGGGATATTCACCATTATCGTTTCAGACCCACCTCCCAACCCCGAG
GGGACCCGACAGGCCCGAAGGAATAGAAGAAGAAGGTGGAGAGAGAGACAGAGACAGATCCATTCGATTA
GTGAACGGATCTCGACGGTATCGATCACGAGACTAGCCTCGAGCGGCCGCCCCCTTCACCGAGGGCCTAT
TTCCCATGATTCCTTCATATTTGCATATACGATACAAGGCTGTTAGAGAGATAATTGGAATTAATTTGAC
TGTAAACACAAAGATATTAGTACAAAATACGTGACGTAGAAAGTAATAATTTCTTGGGTAGTTTGCAGTT
TTAAAATTATGTTTTAAAATGGACTATCATATGCCAAGTACGCCCCCTATTGACGTCAATGACGGTAAAT
GGCCCGCCTGGCATTATGCCCAGTACATGACCTTATGGGACTTTCCTACTTGGCAGTACATCTACGTATT
AGTCATCGCTATTACCATGGTGATGCGGTTTTGGCAGTACATCAATGGGCGTGGATAGCGGTTTGACTCA
CGGGGATTTCCAAGTCTCCACCCCATTGACGTCAATGGGAGTTTGTTTTGGCACCAAAATCAACGGGACT
TTCCAAAATGTCGTAACAACTCCGCCCCATTGACGCAAATGGGCGGTAGGCGTGTACGGTGGGAGGTCTA
TATAAGCAGAGCTCGTTTAGTGAACCGTCAGATCGCCTGGAGACGCCATCCACGCTGTACGCGTACAAGT
TTGTACAAAAAAGTTGGCACCATGAGTGAAATTCGTAAGGACACCTTGAAGGCCATTCTGTTGGAGTTAG
AATGTCATTTTACATGGAATTTACTTAAGGAAGACATTGATCTGTTTGAGGTAGAAGATACAATTGGGCA
ACAGCTTGAATTTCTTACCACAAAATCTAGACTTGCTCTTTATAACCTATTGGCCTATGTGAAACACCTA
AAAGGCCAAAATAAAGACGCCCTTGAGTGCTTGGAACAAGCAGAAGAAATAATCCAGCAAGAACACTCAG
ACAAAGAAGAAGTACGAAGCCTGGTCACTTGGGGAAACTATGCCTGGGTGTATTATCACATGGACCAGCT
TGAAGAAGCTCAGAAGTATACAGGTAAGATAGGGAATGTCTGTAAGAAATTGTCCAGTCCTTCTAACTAC
AAGTTGGAGTGTCCTGAGACTGACTGTGAGAAAGGCTGGGCACTCTTGAAATTTGGAGGAAAGTATTATC
AAAAGGCTAAAGCGGCTTTTGAGAAGGCTCTGGAAGTGGAGCCTGACAATCCAGAATTTAACATCGGCTA
TGCTATCACAGTGTATCGGCTGGATGATTCTGATAGAGAAGGGTCTGTACGGAGCTTTTCTCTGGGGCCT
TTGAGAAAGGCTGTTACCCTGAACCCAGATAACAGCTATATTAAGGTTTTTCTGGCACTGAAGCTTCAAG
ATGTACATGCAGAAGCTGAAGGGGAAAAGTATATTGAAGAAATCCTGGACCAAATATCATCCCAGCCTTA
CGTCCTTCGTTATGCAGCCAAGTTCTATAGGAGAAAAAATTCCTGGAACAAAGCTCTCGAACTTTTAAAA
AAGGCCTTGGAGGTGACACCAACTTCTTCTTTCCTGCATCACCAGATGGGACTTTGCTACAGGGCACAAA
TGATCCAAATCAAGAAGGCCACACACAACAGACCTAAAGGAAAGGATAAACTAAAGGTTGATGAGCTGAT
TTCATCTGCTATATTTCATTTCAAAGCAGCCATGGAACGAGACTCTATGTTTGCATTTGCCTACACAGAC
CTGGCCAACATGTATGCTGAAGGAGGCCAGTATAGCAATGCTGAGGACATTTTCCGGAAAGCTCTTCGTC
TGGAGAACATAACCGATGATCACAAACATCAGATCCATTACCACTATGGCCGCTTTCAGGAATTTCACCG
TAAATCAGAAAATACTGCCATCCATCATTATTTAGAAGCCTTAAAGGTCAAAGACAGATCACCCCTTCGC
ACCAAACTGACAAGTGCTCTGAAGAAATTGTCTACCAAGAGACTTTGTCACAATGCTTTAGATGTGCAGA
GTTTAAGTGCCCTAGGGTTTGTTTACAAGCTGGAAGGAGAAAAGAGGCAAGCTGCTGAGTACTATGAGAA
GGCACAAAAGATAGATCCAGAAAATGCAGAATTCCTGACTGCTCTCTGTGAGCTCCGACTTTCCATTTTG
CCAACTTTCTTGTACAAAGTGGTTGATTCTAGAGCGATCGCCAGAGAGCTGTTCAACCTGCTGGGCGAGA
ACCAGCCCCCCGTGGTGATCAAGGCGATCGCCTGGAGCCACCCTCAGTTCGAGAAGGGAGGAGGAAGCGG
CGGAGGCAGCGGAGGAGGAAGCTGGAGCCACCCGCAGTTCGAGAAAGGCGGAAGCGGCCATCACCATCAC
CATCACCCTGCAGGAGAAAATCTGTACTTCCAGGGGAGAGGAGGCAGCGAGAACCTGTACTTTCAGGGGC
CTGCAGGAAGAGACTACAAAGACCATGACGGTGATTATAAAGATCATGACATCGATTACAAGGATGACGA
TGACAAGTAGTTCGAATTCTCGACCTCGAGACAAATGGCAGTATTCATCCACAATTTTAAAAGAAAAGGG
GGGATTGGGGGGTACAGTGCAGGGGAAAGAATAGTAGACATAATAGCAACAGACATACAAACTAAAGAAT
TACAAAAACAAATTACAAAAATTCAAAATTTTCGGGTTTATTACAGGGACAGCAGAGATCCACTTTGGCC
GCGGCTCGAGGGGGTTGGGGTTGCGCCTTTTCCAAGGCAGCCCTGGGTTTGCGCAGGGACGCGGCTGCTC
TGGGCGTGGTTCCGGGAAACGCAGCGGCGCCGACCCTGGGTCTCGCACATTCTTCACGTCCGTTCGCAGC
GTCACCCGGATCTTCGCCGCTACCCTTGTGGGCCCCCCGGCGACGCTTCCTGCTCCGCCCCTAAGTCGGG
AAGGTTCCTTGCGGTTCGCGGCGTGCCGGACGTGACAAACGGAAGCCGCACGTCTCACTAGTACCCTCGC
AGACGGACAGCGCCAGGGAGCAATGGCAGCGCGCCGACCGCGATGGGCTGTGGCCAATAGCGGCTGCTCA
GCAGGGCGCGCCGAGAGCAGCGGCCGGGAAGGGGCGGTGCGGGAGGCGGGGTGTGGGGCGGTAGTGTGGG
CCCTGTTCCTGCCCGCGCGGTGTTCCGCATTCTGCAAGCCTCCGGAGCGCACGTCGGCAGTCGGCTCCCT
CGTTGACCGAATCACCGACCTCTCTCCCCAGGGGGATCCACCGGAGCTTACCATGACCGAGTACAAGCCC
ACGGTGCGCCTCGCCACCCGCGACGACGTCCCCAGGGCCGTACGCACCCTCGCCGCCGCGTTCGCCGACT
ACCCCGCCACGCGCCACACCGTCGATCCGGACCGCCACATCGAGCGGGTCACCGAGCTGCAAGAACTCTT
CCTCACGCGCGTCGGGCTCGACATCGGCAAGGTGTGGGTCGCGGACGACGGCGCCGCGGTGGCGGTCTGG
ACCACGCCGGAGAGCGTCGAAGCGGGGGCGGTGTTCGCCGAGATCGGCCCGCGCATGGCCGAGTTGAGCG
GTTCCCGGCTGGCCGCGCAGCAACAGATGGAAGGCCTCCTGGCGCCGCACCGGCCCAAGGAGCCCGCGTG
GTTCCTGGCCACCGTCGGCGTCTCGCCCGACCACCAGGGCAAGGGTCTGGGCAGCGCCGTCGTGCTCCCC
GGAGTGGAGGCGGCCGAGCGCGCCGGGGTGCCCGCCTTCCTGGAGACCTCCGCGCCCCGCAACCTCCCCT
TCTACGAGCGGCTCGGCTTCACCGTCACCGCCGACGTCGAGGTGCCCGAAGGACCGCGCACCTGGTGCAT
GACCCGCAAGCCCGGTGCCTGACGCCCGCCCCACGACCCGCAGCGCCCGACCGAAAGGAGCGCACGACCC
CATGCATCGGTACCTTTAAGACCAATGACTTACAAGGCAGCTGTAGATCTTAGCCACTTTTTAAAAGAAA
AGGGGGGACTGGAAGGGCTAATTCACTCCCAACGAAGACAAGATCTGCTTTTTGCTTGTACTGGGTCTCT
CTGGTTAGACCAGATCTGAGCCTGGGAGCTCTCTGGCTAACTAGGGAACCCACTGCTTAAGCCTCAATAA
AGCTTGCCTTGAGTGCTTCAAGTAGTGTGTGCCCGTCTGTTGTGTGACTCTGGTAACTAGAGATCCCTCA
GACCCTTTTAGTCAGTGTGGAAAATCTCTAGCAGTAGTAGTTCATGTCATCTTATTATTCAGTATTTATA
ACTTGCAAAGAAATGAATATCAGAGAGTGAGAGGAACTTGTTTATTGCAGCTTATAATGGTTACAAATAA
AGCAATAGCATCACAAATTTCACAAATAAAGCATTTTTTTCACTGCATTCTAGTTGTGGTTTGTCCAAAC
TCATCAATGTATCTTATCATGTCTGGCTCTAGCTATCCCGCCCCTAACTCCGCCCATCCCGCCCCTAACT
CCGCCCAGTTCCGCCCATTCTCCGCCCCATGGCTGACTAATTTTTTTTATTTATGCAGAGGCCGAGGCCG
CCTCGGCCTCTGAGCTATTCCAGAAGTAGTGAGGAGGCTTTTTTGGAGGCCTAGGGACGTACCCAATTCG
CCCTATAGTGAGTCGTATTACGCGCGCTCACTGGCCGTCGTTTTACAACGTCGTGACTGGGAAAACCCTG
GCGTTACCCAACTTAATCGCCTTGCAGCACATCCCCCTTTCGCCAGCTGGCGTAATAGCGAAGAGGCCCG
CACCGATCGCCCTTCCCAACAGTTGCGCAGCCTGAATGGCGAATGGG
[124 nt withheld, positions 5438-5561]
C
[91 nt withheld, positions 5563-5653]
A
[49 nt withheld, positions 5655-5703]
CCTTTGACGTTGGAGTCCACGTTCTTT
[37 nt withheld, positions 5731-5767]
ACCCTATCTCGGTCTATTCTTTTGATTTATAAGGGATTTTGCCGATTTCGGCCTATTGGTTAAAAAATGA
GCTGATTTAACAAAAATTTAACGCGAATTTTAACAAAATATTAACGCTTACAATTTAGGTGGCACTTTTC
GGGGAAATGTGCGCGGAACCCCTATTTGTTTATTTTTCTAAATACATTCAAATATGTATCCGCTCATGAG
ACAATAACCCTGATAAATGCTTCAATAATATTGAAAAAGGAAGAGTATGAGTATTCAACATTTCCGTGTC
GCCCTTATTCCCTTTTTTGCGGCATTTTGCCTTCCTGTTTTTGCTCACCCAGAAACGCTGGTGAAAGTAA
AAGATGCTGAAGATCAGTTGGGTGCACGAGTGGGTTACATCGAACTGGATCTCAACAGCGGTAAGATCCT
TGAGAGTTTTCGCCCCGAAGAACGTTTTCCAATGATGAGCACTTTTAAAGTTCTGCTATGTGGCGCGGTA
TTATCCCGTATTGACGCCGGGCAAGAGCAACTCGGTCGCCGCATACACTATTCTCAGAATGACTTGGTTG
AGTACTCACCAGTCACAGAAAAGCATCTTACGGATGGCATGACAGTAAGAGAATTATGCAGTGCTGCCAT
AACCATGAGTGATAACACTGCGGCCAACTTACTTCTGACAACGATCGGAGGACCGAAGGAGCTAACCGCT
TTTTTGCACAACATGGGGGATCATGTAACTCGCCTTGATCGTTGGGAACCGGAGCTGAATGAAGCCATAC
CAAACGACGAGCGTGACACCACGATGCCTGTAGCAATGGCAACAACGTTGCGCAAACTATTAACTGGCGA
ACTACTTACTCTAGCTTCCCGGCAACAATTAATAGACTGGATGGAGGCGGATAAAGTTGCAGGACCACTT
CTGCGCTCGGCCCTTCCGGCTGGCTGGTTTATTGCTGATAAATCTGGAGCCGGTGAGCGTGGGTCTCGCG
GTATCATTGCAGCACTGGGGCCAGATGGTAAGCCCTCCCGTATCGTAGTTATCTACACGACGGGGAGTCA
GGCAACTATGGATGAACGAAATAGACAGATCGCTGAGATAGGTGCCTCACTGATTAAGCATTGGTAACTG
TCAGACCAAGTTTACTCATATATACTTTAGATTGATTTAAAACTTCATTTTTAATTTAAAAGGATCTAGG
TGAAGATCCTTTTTGATAATCTCATGACCAAAATCCCTTAACGTGAGTTTTCGTTCCACTGAGCGTCAGA
CCCCGTAGAAAAGATCAAAGGATCTTCTTGAGATCCTTTTTTTCTGCGCGTAATCTGCTGCTTGCAAACA
AAAAAACCACCGCTACCAGCGGTGGTTTGTTTGCCGGATCAAGAGCTACCAACTCTTTTTCCGAAGGTAA
CTGGCTTCAGCAGAGCGCAGATACCAAATACTGTTCTTCTAGTGTAGCCGTAGTTAGGCCACCACTTCAA
GAACTCTGTAGCACCGCCTACATACCTCGCTCTGCTAATCCTGTTACCAGTGGCTGCTGCCAGTGGCGAT
AAGTCGTGTCTTACCGGGTTGGACTCAAGACGATAGTTACCGGATAAGGCGCAGCGGTCGGGCTGAACGG
GGGGTTCGTGCACACAGCCCAGCTTGGAGCGAACGACCTACACCGAACTGAGATACCTACAGCGTGAGCT
ATGAGAAAGCGCCACGCTTCCCGAAGGGAGAAAGGCGGACAGGTATCCGGTAAGCGGCAGGGTCGGAACA
GGAGAGCGCACGAGGGAGCTTCCAGGGGGAAACGCCTGGTATCTTTATAGTCCTGTCGGGTTTCGCCACC
TCTGACTTGAGCGTCGATTTTTGTGATGCTCGTCAGGGGGGCGGAGCCTATGGAAAAACGCCAGCAACGC
GGCCTTTTTACGGTTCCTGGCCTTTTGCTGGCCTTTTGCTCACATGTTCTTTCCTGCGTTATCCCCTGAT
TCTGTGGATAACCGTATTACCGCCTTTGAGTGAGCTGATACCGCTCGCCGCAGCCGAACGACCGAGCGCA
GCGAGTCAGTGAGCGAGGAAGCGGAAGAGCGCCCAATACGCAAACCGCCTCTCCCCGCGCGTTGGCCGAT
TCATTAATGCAGCTGGCACGACAGGTTTCCCGACTGGAAAGCGGGCAGTGAGCGCAACGCAATTAATGTG
AGTTAGCTCACTCATTAGGCACCCCAGGCTTTACACTTTATGCTTCCGGCTCGTATGTTGTGTGGAATTG
TGAGCGGATAACAATTTCACACAGGAAACAGCTATGACCATGATTACGCCAAGCGCGCAATTAACCCTCA
CTAAAGGGAACAAAAGCTGGAGCTGCAAGCTTAATGTAGTCTTATGCAATACTCTTGTAGTCTTGCAACA
TGGTAACGATGAGTTAGCAACATGCCTTACAAGGAGAGAAAAAGCACCGTGCATGCCGATTGGTGGAAGT
AAGGTGGTACGATCGTGCCTTATTAGGAAGGCAACAGACGGGTCTGACATGGATTGGACGAACCACTGAA
TTGCCGCATTGCAGAGATATTGTATTTAAGTGCCTAGCTCGATACATAAACGGGTCTCTCTGGTTAGACC
AGATCTGAGCCTGGGAGCTCTCTGGCTAACTAGGGAACCCACTGCTTAAGCCTCAATAAAGCTTGCCTTG
AGTGCTTCAAGTAGTGTGTGCCCGTCTGTTGTGTGACTCTGGTAACTAGAGATCCCTCAGACCCTTTTAG
TCAGTGTGGAAAATCTCTAGCAGTGGCGCCCGAACAGGGACTTGAAAGCGAAAGGGAAACCAGAGGAGCT
CTCTCGACGCAGGACTCGGCTTGCTGAAGCGCGCACGGCAAGAGGCGAGGGGCGGCGACTGGTGAGTACG
CCAAAAATTTTGACTAGCGGAGGCTAGAAGGAGAGAGATGGGTGCGAGAGCGTCAGTATTAAGCGGGGGA
GAATTAGATCGCGATGGGAAAAAATTCGGTTAAGGCCAGGGGGAAAGAAAAAATATAAATTAAAACATAT
AGTATGGGCAAGCAGGGAGCTAGAACGATTCGCAGTTAATCCTGGCCTGTTAGAAACATCAGAAGGCTGT
AGACAAATACTGGGACAGCTACAACCATCCCTTCAGACAGGATCAGAAGAACTTAGATCATTATATAATA
CAGTAGCAACCCTCTATTGTGTGCATCAAAGGATAGAGATAAAAGACACCAAGGAAGCTTTAGACAAGAT
AGAGGAAGAGCAAAACAAAAGTAAGACCACCGCACAGCAAGCGGCCGCTGATCTTCAGACCTGGAGGAGG
AGATATGAGGGACAATTGGAGAAGTGAATTATATAAATATAAAGTAGTAAAAATTGAACCATTAGGAGTA
GCACCCACCAAGGCAAAGAGAAGAGTGGTGCAGAGAGAAAAAAGAGCAGTGGGAAT
Features (pLannotate 1.2.2; 33 found; start..end, strand, type, name):
      1..234     +  misc_feature   RRE: The Rev response element (RRE) of HIV-1 allows for Rev-dependent mRNA export from the nucleus to the cytoplasm.
    611..711     +  CDS            Rev (fragment): human immunodeficiency virus 1 (HIV-1) Rev protein; rev; enhances nuclear export of unspliced and incompletely spliced viral mRNAs
    761..944     +  promoter       U6 promoter (fragment): RNA polymerase III promoter for human U6 snRNA
    935..1069    +  enhancer       CMV enhancer (fragment): human cytomegalovirus immediate early enhancer; contains an 18-bp deletion relative to the standard CMV enhancer
   1070..1273    +  promoter       CMV promoter: human cytomegalovirus (CMV) immediate early promoter
   1326..1343    +  protein_bind   attB1 (fragment): mutant version of attB; core recombination site for the Gateway® BP reaction BP Clonase™
   1352..2797    +  CDS            IFIT5: IFIT5_HUMAN - Also known as ISG58, RI58. Experimental evidence at protein level: Swiss-Prot protein existence level 1. Interferon-induced RNA-binding protein involved in the human innate immune response. Has a broad and adaptable RNA structure recognition important for RNA recognition specificity in antiviral defense. Binds precursor and processed tRNAs as well as poly-U-tailed tRNA fragments (PubMed:25092312, PubMed:23317505, PubMed:23774268). Specifically binds single-stranded RNA bearing a 5'-triphosphate group (PPP-RNA), thereby acting as a sensor of viral single-stranded RNAs. Single-stra
   2805..2822    -  protein_bind   attB2 (fragment): mutant version of attB; core recombination site for the Gateway® BP reaction BP Clonase™
   2963..2982    +  CDS            Strep-Tag II (fragment): peptide that binds Strep-Tactin®, an engineered form of streptavidin
   2999..3017    +  CDS            7xHis (fragment): 6xHis affinity tag
   3092..3157    +  CDS            3xFLAG: three tandem FLAG® epitope tags, followed by an enterokinase cleavage site
   3205..3322    +  misc_feature   cPPT/CTS: central polypurine tract and central termination sequence of HIV-1
   3371..3881    +  promoter       hPGK promoter: human phosphoglycerate kinase 1 promoter
   3903..4502    +  CDS            PuroR: puromycin N-acetyltransferase; pac from Streptomyces alboniger; confers resistance to puromycin
   4545..4628    +  CDS            nef (fragment): NEF_HV1Z2 - Experimental evidence at protein level: Swiss-Prot protein existence level 1. Extracellular Nef protein targets CD4(+) T-lymphocytes for apoptosis by interacting with CXCR4 surface receptors. From Human immunodeficiency virus type 1 group M subtype D (isolate Z2/CDC-Z34) (HIV-1).
   4630..4863    +  LTR            3' LTR (ΔU3): self-inactivating 3' long terminal repeat (LTR) from HIV-1
   4935..5056    +  polyA_signal   SV40 poly(A) signal: SV40 polyadenylation signal
   5096..5231    +  rep_origin     SV40 ori: SV40 origin of replication
   5252..5270    -  promoter       T7 promoter: promoter for bacteriophage T7 RNA polymerase
   5278..5433    +  CDS            lacZα (fragment): LacZα fragment of β-galactosidase; lacZ fragment
   5438..5866    +  rep_origin     f1 ori (sequence partly withheld): f1 bacteriophage origin of replication; arrow indicates direction of (+) strand synthesis
   5919..6023    +  promoter       AmpR promoter: bla
   6024..6884    +  CDS            AmpR: β-lactamase; bla; confers resistance to ampicillin, carbenicillin, and related antibiotics
   7055..7643    +  rep_origin     ori: high-copy-number ColE1/pMB1/pBR322/pUC origin of replication
   7826..7918    +  CDS            lacI (fragment): lac repressor; lacI; The lac repressor binds to the lac operator to inhibit transcription in E. coli. This inhibition can be relieved by adding lactose or isopropyl-β-D-thiogalactopyranoside (IPTG).
   7931..7952    +  protein_bind   CAP binding site: CAP binding activates transcription in the presence of cAMP. E. coli catabolite activator protein
   7967..7997    +  promoter       lac promoter: promoter for the E. coli lac operon
   8005..8021    +  protein_bind   lac operator: The lac repressor binds to the lac operator to inhibit transcription in E. coli. This inhibition can be relieved by adding lactose or isopropyl-β-D-thiogalactopyranoside (IPTG). lac repressor encoded by lacI
   8066..8084    +  promoter       T3 promoter: promoter for bacteriophage T3 RNA polymerase
   8112..8338    +  promoter       RSV promoter: Rous sarcoma virus enhancer/promoter
   8339..8519    +  LTR            5' LTR (truncated): truncated 5' long terminal repeat (LTR) from HIV-1
   8566..8691    +  misc_feature   HIV-1 Ψ: packaging signal of human immunodeficiency virus type 1
   8675..9038    +  CDS            HIV-1 gag (fragment): gag protein from human immunodeficiency virus 1; gag
