[The description below was written by a language model from this plasmid's Addgene catalogue record and pLannotate feature annotations shown in this document.]
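Description:
pLD-puro-Cc-IFIT5_K197R-VA is a 9.2 kb lentiviral transfer plasmid for expressing a point mutant of human IFIT5 (interferon-induced protein with tetratricopeptide repeats 5) in mammalian cells. It derives from the pLD-puro-CcVA Gateway destination backbone and is maintained in E. coli through a high-copy ColE1/pUC-type origin with ampicillin resistance. An f1 origin, an SV40 origin and poly(A) signal, and residual lac/T7/T3 cloning-vector elements are also annotated in the backbone. The viral portion has a third-generation-style layout: an RSV promoter fused to a truncated HIV-1 5' LTR drives genomic RNA production in packaging cells. This is followed by the Ψ packaging signal with a gag fragment, the Rev response element, a cPPT/CTS, and a self-inactivating ΔU3 3' LTR that silences LTR promoter activity after integration.

The payload is the 1,446 bp IFIT5 coding sequence carrying a lysine-to-arginine substitution at residue 197. It was inserted by Gateway recombination, so it is flanked by attB1 and attB2 remnants, and it is transcribed from the CMV enhancer/promoter. The catalogue lists a C-terminal "VA" tag. The feature table places Strep-Tag II and His-tag fragments and a 3xFLAG epitope downstream of attB2, consistent with a composite tag suited to detection and sequential affinity purification. A separate hPGK promoter drives puromycin N-acetyltransferase, allowing selection of stably transduced cells. A partial U6 promoter annotated upstream of CMV has no associated payload in the table.

IFIT5 is an innate immune RNA-binding protein that senses 5'-triphosphate single-stranded viral RNA. The record does not state the functional rationale for K197R, but the associated study concerns SARS-CoV-2–human protein interaction networks. This suggests use of the tagged mutant in stable expression and pull-down experiments.
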