Addgene plasmid #191223: pLD-puro-Cc-IFIT5_K197R-VA
Purpose: Lentiviral expression of human IFIT5_K197R in mammalian cells
Depositing lab: Mohan Babu. Depositing organization: University of Regina. Publication: Human protein interaction networks of ancestral and variant SARS-CoV-2 in organ-specific cells and bodily fluids. Broderick K, Moutaoufik MT, Saccon T, Malty R, Amin S, Phanse S, Joseph TP, Zilocchi M, Hosseinnia A, Istace Z, Hajikarimlou M, Abrar S, Fisher J, Brassard R, Perera R, Kumar A, Aoki H, Rahmatbakhsh M, Jessulat M, Kobasa D, Dehne F, Prasad B, Gagarinova A, Joanne Lemieux M, Cochrane A, Houry WA, Aly KA, Golshani A, Babu M. Nat Commun. 2025 Jul 1;16(1):5784. doi: 10.1038/s41467-025-60949-1. PubMed 40593736.
Backbone
  Vector backbone: pLD-puro-CcVA (Addgene plasmid #24588)
  Backbone size w/o insert (bp): 7737
  Total vector size (bp): 9183
  Vector type: Mammalian Expression, Lentiviral
  Selectable markers: Puromycin
Growth in bacteria
  Bacterial resistance: Ampicillin, 100 μg/mL
  Growth temperature: 30°C
  Growth strain: NEB Stable
  Copy number: High Copy
Gene/Insert
  Gene/Insert name: interferon-induced protein with tetratricopeptide repeats 5 (alt name: IFIT5)
  Species: H. sapiens (human)
  Insert size (bp): 1446
  Mutation: changed Lysine 197 to Arginine (K197R)
  GenBank ID: NM_012420.3
  Entrez Gene: IFIT5 (a.k.a. ISG58, P58, RI58)
  Promoter: CMV
  Tag / fusion protein: VA tag (C terminal on insert)
  Cloning method: Gateway Cloning
  Sequencing primers: 5′ CMV-F; 3′ hPGK_R [5'-ccttggaaaaggcgcaacc-3']
Terms and licenses: Academic/Nonprofit Terms; Industry Terms: Not Available to Industry
How to cite: pLD-puro-Cc-IFIT5_K197R-VA was a gift from Mohan Babu (Addgene plasmid # 191223 ; http://n2t.net/addgene:191223 ; RRID:Addgene_191223)
